Addgene plasmid #53059: pSP64-hERG1a S620T
Purpose: Expresses alpha subunit of S620T hERG1a K channel in Xenopus oocytes
Depositing lab: Michael Sanguinetti. Depositing organization: University of Utah. Publication: Mechanism of action of a novel human ether-a-go-go-related gene channel activator. Casis O, Olesen SP, Sanguinetti MC. Mol Pharmacol. 2006 Feb;69(2):658-65. Epub 2005 Nov 11. 10.1124/mol.105.019943 PubMed 16284303.
Backbone
  Vector backbone: pSP64
  Backbone manufacturer: Promega
  Backbone size w/o insert (bp): 3017
  Total vector size (bp): 6497
  Vector type: Xenopus Oocyte Expression
Growth in bacteria
  Bacterial resistance: Ampicillin, 100 μg/mL
  Growth temperature: 37°C
  Growth strain: XL1 Blue
  Copy number: High Copy
Gene/Insert
  Gene/Insert name: Potassium voltage-gated channel subfamily H member 2 (alt name: ERG1, HERG, LQT2, HERG1, Kv11.1, KCNH2)
  Species: H. sapiens (human)
  Insert size (bp): 3480
  Mutation: changed Serine 620 to Threonine
  Entrez Gene: KCNH2 (a.k.a. ERG-1, ERG1, H-ERG, HERG, HERG1, Kv11.1, LQT2, SQT1)
  Promoter: SP6
  Cloning method: Restriction Enzyme; 5′ cloning site HindIII (not destroyed); 3′ cloning site BamHI (not destroyed)
  Sequencing primers: 5′ SP6
Terms and licenses: Academic/Nonprofit Terms; Industry Terms: Not Available to Industry
How to cite: pSP64-hERG1a S620T was a gift from Michael Sanguinetti (Addgene plasmid # 53059 ; http://n2t.net/addgene:53059 ; RRID:Addgene_53059)
