[The description below was written by a language model from this plasmid's Addgene catalogue record and pLannotate feature annotations shown in this document.]
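Description:
pSP64-hERG1a S620T is an in vitro transcription plasmid built on the Promega pSP64 backbone and intended for expressing a mutant human potassium channel subunit in Xenopus oocytes. The construct totals 6,497 bp, of which about 3.5 kb is insert. It is propagated in E. coli from a high-copy ColE1/pUC-type origin and selected with ampicillin through the β-lactamase gene and its native promoter. The feature table also picks up backbone remnants with no functional role here: a lac promoter/operator region with a CAP binding site, and fragments of lacI, rop, the pBR322 bom region and the tetracycline resistance gene.

The payload is the human KCNH2 coding sequence (hERG1a, Kv11.1), the pore-forming alpha subunit of the hERG voltage-gated K+ channel. It is cloned between HindIII and BamHI sites, both retained, and carries a serine-to-threonine substitution at position 620. The annotated CDS begins a short distance downstream of a bacteriophage SP6 promoter, which spans the numbering origin of the circular sequence. No eukaryotic promoter is annotated, so expression depends on SP6 RNA polymerase: the plasmid serves as a template for synthesising cRNA in vitro, which is then injected into oocytes, where the translated subunits can be studied electrophysiologically. The automated annotation of the CDS quotes a database note about a different KCNH2 isoform, but the catalogue entry identifies the insert as hERG1a. No epitope tags or reporters are recorded. The record does not state the functional effect of the S620T change, though the associated publication concerns the mechanism of action of a hERG channel activator, suggesting its use as a mutant channel in that kind of pharmacological study.
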