Features (pLannotate 1.2.2; 12 found; start..end, strand, type, name):
     19..3495    +  CDS            KCNH2: KCNH2_HUMAN - Also known as ERG, ERG1, HERG. Experimental evidence at protein level: Swiss-Prot protein existence level 1. [Isoform B-USO]: Has no channel activity by itself, but modulates channel characteristics by forming heterotetramers with other isoforms which are retained intracellularly and undergo ubiquitin- dependent degradation. From Homo sapiens (Human).
   3589..3605    -  protein_bind   lac operator: The lac repressor binds to the lac operator to inhibit transcription in E. coli. This inhibition can be relieved by adding lactose or isopropyl-β-D-thiogalactopyranoside (IPTG). lac repressor encoded by lacI
   3613..3643    -  promoter       lac promoter: promoter for the E. coli lac operon
   3658..3679    -  protein_bind   CAP binding site: CAP binding activates transcription in the presence of cAMP. E. coli catabolite activator protein
   3692..3784    -  CDS            lacI (fragment): lac repressor; lacI; The lac repressor binds to the lac operator to inhibit transcription in E. coli. This inhibition can be relieved by adding lactose or isopropyl-β-D-thiogalactopyranoside (IPTG).
   3967..4555    -  rep_origin     ori: high-copy-number ColE1/pMB1/pBR322/pUC origin of replication
   4726..5586    -  CDS            AmpR: β-lactamase; bla; confers resistance to ampicillin, carbenicillin, and related antibiotics
   5587..5691    -  promoter       AmpR promoter: bla
   5786..5821    +  CDS            rop (fragment): Rop protein, which maintains plasmids at low copy number; rop
   5923..5973    +  misc_feature   bom (fragment): basis of mobility region from pBR322
   5973..6252    -  CDS            TcR (fragment): tetracycline efflux protein; tet; confers resistance to tetracycline
   6481..2       +  promoter       SP6 promoter (across the origin): promoter for bacteriophage SP6 RNA polymerase
>Addgene plasmid #53059 | pSP64-hERG1a S620T | depositor full sequence | sequence record 82524 | pSP64-hERG1a S620T sequence 6497 bps
GAATACAAGCTTCTCAGGATGCCGGTGCGGAGGGGCCACGTCGCGCCGCAGAACACCTTCCTGGACACCA
TCATCCGCAAGTTTGAGGGCCAGAGCCGTAAGTTCATCATCGCCAACGCTCGGGTGGAGAACTGCGCCGT
CATCTACTGCAACGACGGCTTCTGCGAGCTGTGCGGCTACTCGCGGGCCGAGGTGATGCAGCGACCCTGC
ACCTGCGACTTCCTGCACGGGCCGCGCACGCAGCGCCGCGCTGCCGCGCAGATCGCGCAGGCACTGCTGG
GCGCCGAGGAGCGCAAAGTGGAAATCGCCTTCTACCGGAAAGATGGGAGCTGCTTCCTATGTCTGGTGGA
TGTGGTGCCCGTGAAGAACGAGGATGGGGCTGTCATCATGTTCATCCTCAATTTCGAGGTGGTGATGGAG
AAGGACATGGTGGGGTCCCCGGCTCATGACACCAACCACCGGGGCCCCCCCACCAGCTGGCTGGCCCCAG
GCCGCGCCAAGACCTTCCGCCTGAAGCTGCCCGCGCTGCTGGCGCTGACGGCCCGGGAGTCGTCGGTGCG
GTCGGGCGGCGCGGGCGGCGCGGGCGCCCCGGGGGCCGTGGTGGTGGACGTGGACCTGACGCCCGCGGCA
CCCAGCAGCGAGTCGCTGGCCCTGGACGAAGTGACAGCCATGGACAACCACGTGGCAGGGCTCGGGCCCG
CGGAGGAGCGGCGTGCGCTGGTGGGTCCCGGCTCTCCGCCCCGCAGCGCGCCCGGCCAGCTCCCATCGCC
CCGGGCGCACAGCCTCAACCCCGACGCCTCGGGCTCCAGCTGCAGCCTGGCCCGGACGCGCTCCCGAGAA
AGCTGCGCCAGCGTGCGCCGCGCCTCGTCGGCCGACGACATCGAGGCCATGCGCGCCGGGGTGCTGCCCC
CGCCACCGCGCCACGCCAGCACCGGGGCCATGCACCCACTGCGCAGCGGCTTGCTCAACTCCACCTCGGA
CTCCGACCTCGTGCGCTACCGCACCATTAGCAAGATTCCCCAAATCACCCTCAACTTTGTGGACCTCAAG
GGCGACCCCTTCTTGGCTTCGCCCACCAGTGACCGTGAGATCATAGCACCTAAGATAAAGGAGCGAACCC
ACAATGTCACTGAGAAGGTCACCCAGGTCCTGTCCCTGGGCGCCGACGTGCTGCCTGAGTACAAGCTGCA
GGCACCGCGCATCCACCGCTGGACCATCCTGCATTACAGCCCCTTCAAGGCCGTGTGGGACTGGCTCATC
CTGCTGCTGGTCATCTACACGGCTGTCTTCACACCCTACTCGGCTGCCTTCCTGCTGAAGGAGACGGAAG
AAGGCCCGCCTGCTACCGAGTGTGGCTACGCGTGCCAGCCGCTGGCTGTGGTGGACCTCATCGTGGACAT
CATGTTCATTGTGGACATCCTCATCAACTTCCGCACCACCTACGTCAATGCCAACGAGGAGGTGGTCAGC
CACCCCGGCCGCATCGCCGTCCACTACTTCAAGGGCTGGTTCCTCATCGACATGGTGGCCGCCATCCCCT
TCGACCTGCTCATCTTCGGCTCTGGCTCTGAGGAGCTGATCGGGCTGCTGAAGACTGCGCGGCTGCTGCG
GCTGGTGCGCGTGGCGCGGAAGCTGGATCGCTACTCAGAGTACGGCGCGGCCGTGCTGTTCTTGCTCATG
TGCACCTTTGCGCTCATCGCGCACTGGCTAGCCTGCATCTGGTACGCCATCGGCAACATGGAGCAGCCAC
ACATGGACTCACGCATCGGCTGGCTGCACAACCTGGGCGACCAGATAGGCAAACCCTACAACAGCAGCGG
CCTGGGCGGCCCCTCCATCAAGGACAAGTATGTGACGGCGCTCTACTTCACCTTCACCAGCCTCACCAGT
GTGGGCTTCGGCAACGTCTCTCCCAACACCAACTCAGAGAAGATCTTCTCCATCTGCGTCATGCTCATTG
GCTCCCTCATGTATGCTAGCATCTTCGGCAACGTGTCGGCCATCATCCAGCGGCTGTACTCGGGCACAGC
CCGCTACCACACACAGATGCTGCGGGTGCGGGAGTTCATCCGCTTCCACCAGATCCCCAATCCCCTGCGC
CAGCGCCTCGAGGAGTACTTCCAGCACGCCTGGTCCTACACCAACGGCATCGACATGAACGCGGTGCTGA
AGGGCTTCCCTGAGTGCCTGCAGGCTGACATCTGCCTGCACCTGAACCGCTCACTGCTGCAGCACTGCAA
ACCCTTCCGAGGGGCCACCAAGGGCTGCCTTCGGGCCCTGGCCATGAAGTTCAAGACCACACATGCACCG
CCAGGGGACACACTGGTGCATGCTGGGGACCTGCTCACCGCCCTGTACTTCATCTCCCGGGGCTCCATCG
AGATCCTGCGGGGCGACGTCGTCGTGGCCATCCTGGGGAAGAATGACATCTTTGGGGAGCCTCTGAACCT
GTATGCAAGGCCTGGCAAGTCGAACGGGGATGTGCGGGCCCTCACCTACTGTGACCTACACAAGATCCAT
CGGGACGACCTGCTGGAGGTGCTGGACATGTACCCTGAGTTCTCCGACCACTTCTGGTCCAGCCTGGAGA
TCACCTTCAACCTGCGAGATACCAACATGATCCCGGGCTCCCCCGGCAGTACGGAGTTAGAGGGTGGCTT
CAGTCGGCAACGCAAGCGCAAGTTGTCCTTCCGCAGGCGCACGGACAAGGACACGGAGCAGCCAGGGGAG
GTGTCGGCCTTGGGGCCGGGCCGGGCGGGGGCAGGGCCGAGTAGCCGGGGCCGGCCGGGGGGGCCGTGGG
GGGAGAGCCCGTCCAGTGGCCCCTCCAGCCCTGAGAGCAGTGAGGATGAGGGCCCAGGCCGCAGCTCCAG
CCCCCTCCGCCTGGTGCCCTTCTCCAGCCCCAGGCCCCCCGGAGAGCCGCCGGGTGGGGAGCCCCTGATG
GAGGACTGCGAGAAGAGCAGCGACACTTGCAACCCCCTGTCAGGCGCCTTCTCAGGAGTGTCCAACATTT
TCAGCTTCTGGGGGGACAGTCGGGGCCGCCAGTACCAGGAGCTCCCTCGATGCCCCGCCCCCACCCCCAG
CCTCCTCAACATCCCCCTCTCCAGCCCGGGTCGGCGGCCCCGGGGCGACGTGGAGAGCAGGCTGGATGCC
CTCCAGCGCCAGCTCAACAGGCTGGAGACCCGGCTGAGTGCAGACATGGCCACTGTCCTGCAGCTGCTAC
AGAGGCAGATGACGCTGGTCCCGCCCGCCTACAGTGCTGTGACCACCCCGGGGCCTGGCCCCACTTCCAC
ATCCCCGCTGTTGCCCGTCAGCCCCCTCCCCACCCTCACCTTGGACTCGCTTTCTCAGGTTTCCCAGTTC
ATGGCGTGTGAGGAGCTGCCCCCGGGGGCCCCAGAGCTTCCCCAAGAAGGCCCCACACGACGCCTCTCCC
TACCGGGCCAGCTGGGGGCCCTCACCTCCCAGCCCCTGCACAGACACGGCTCGGACCCGGGCAGTTAGTG
GGGCTGCCCAGTGTGGACACGTGGCTCACCCGGATCCCCGGGCGAGCTCGAATTCGTAATCATGGTCATA
GCTGTTTCCTGTGTGAAATTGTTATCCGCTCACAATTCCACACAACATACGAGCCGGAAGCATAAAGTGT
AAAGCCTGGGGTGCCTAATGAGTGAGCTAACTCACATTAATTGCGTTGCGCTCACTGCCCGCTTTCCAGT
CGGGAAACCTGTCGTGCCAGCTGCATTAATGAATCGGCCAACGCGCGGGGAGAGGCGGTTTGCGTATTGG
GCGCTCTTCCGCTTCCTCGCTCACTGACTCGCTGCGCTCGGTCGTTCGGCTGCGGCGAGCGGTATCAGCT
CACTCAAAGGCGGTAATACGGTTATCCACAGAATCAGGGGATAACGCAGGAAAGAACATGTGAGCAAAAG
GCCAGCAAAAGGCCAGGAACCGTAAAAAGGCCGCGTTGCTGGCGTTTTTCCATAGGCTCCGCCCCCCTGA
CGAGCATCACAAAAATCGACGCTCAAGTCAGAGGTGGCGAAACCCGACAGGACTATAAAGATACCAGGCG
TTTCCCCCTGGAAGCTCCCTCGTGCGCTCTCCTGTTCCGACCCTGCCGCTTACCGGATACCTGTCCGCCT
TTCTCCCTTCGGGAAGCGTGGCGCTTTCTCATAGCTCACGCTGTAGGTATCTCAGTTCGGTGTAGGTCGT
TCGCTCCAAGCTGGGCTGTGTGCACGAACCCCCCGTTCAGCCCGACCGCTGCGCCTTATCCGGTAACTAT
CGTCTTGAGTCCAACCCGGTAAGACACGACTTATCGCCACTGGCAGCAGCCACTGGTAACAGGATTAGCA
GAGCGAGGTATGTAGGCGGTGCTACAGAGTTCTTGAAGTGGTGGCCTAACTACGGCTACACTAGAAGGAC
AGTATTTGGTATCTGCGCTCTGCTGAAGCCAGTTACCTTCGGAAAAAGAGTTGGTAGCTCTTGATCCGGC
AAACAAACCACCGCTGGTAGCGGTGGTTTTTTTGTTTGCAAGCAGCAGATTACGCGCAGAAAAAAAGGAT
CTCAAGAAGATCCTTTGATCTTTTCTACGGGGTCTGACGCTCAGTGGAACGAAAACTCACGTTAAGGGAT
TTTGGTCATGAGATTATCAAAAAGGATCTTCACCTAGATCCTTTTAAATTAAAAATGAAGTTTTAAATCA
ATCTAAAGTATATATGAGTAAACTTGGTCTGACAGTTACCAATGCTTAATCAGTGAGGCACCTATCTCAG
CGATCTGTCTATTTCGTTCATCCATAGTTGCCTGACTCCCCGTCGTGTAGATAACTACGATACGGGAGGG
CTTACCATCTGGCCCCAGTGCTGCAATGATACCGCGAGACCCACGCTCACCGGCTCCAGATTTATCAGCA
ATAAACCAGCCAGCCGGAAGGGCCGAGCGCAGAAGTGGTCCTGCAACTTTATCCGCCTCCATCCAGTCTA
TTAATTGTTGCCGGGAAGCTAGAGTAAGTAGTTCGCCAGTTAATAGTTTGCGCAACGTTGTTGCCATTGC
TACAGGCATCGTGGTGTCACGCTCGTCGTTTGGTATGGCTTCATTCAGCTCCGGTTCCCAACGATCAAGG
CGAGTTACATGATCCCCCATGTTGTGCAAAAAAGCGGTTAGCTCCTTCGGTCCTCCGATCGTTGTCAGAA
GTAAGTTGGCCGCAGTGTTATCACTCATGGTTATGGCAGCACTGCATAATTCTCTTACTGTCATGCCATC
CGTAAGATGCTTTTCTGTGACTGGTGAGTACTCAACCAAGTCATTCTGAGAATAGTGTATGCGGCGACCG
AGTTGCTCTTGCCCGGCGTCAATACGGGATAATACCGCGCCACATAGCAGAACTTTAAAAGTGCTCATCA
TTGGAAAACGTTCTTCGGGGCGAAAACTCTCAAGGATCTTACCGCTGTTGAGATCCAGTTCGATGTAACC
CACTCGTGCACCCAACTGATCTTCAGCATCTTTTACTTTCACCAGCGTTTCTGGGTGAGCAAAAACAGGA
AGGCAAAATGCCGCAAAAAAGGGAATAAGGGCGACACGGAAATGTTGAATACTCATACTCTTCCTTTTTC
AATATTATTGAAGCATTTATCAGGGTTATTGTCTCATGAGCGGATACATATTTGAATGTATTTAGAAAAA
TAAACAAATAGGGGTTCCGCGCACATTTCCCCGAAAAGTGCCACCTGACGTCTAAGAAACCATTATTATC
ATGACATTAACCTATAAAAATAGGCGTATCACGAGGCCCTTTCGTCTCGCGCGTTTCGGTGATGACGGTG
AAAACCTCTGACACATGCAGCTCCCGGAGACGGTCACAGCTTGTCTGTAAGCGGATGCCGGGAGCAGACA
AGCCCGTCAGGGCGCGTCAGCGGGTGTTGGCGGGTGTCGGGGCTGGCTTAACTATGCGGCATCAGAGCAG
ATTGTACTGAGAGTGCACCATATCGACGCTCTCCCTTATGCGACTCCTGCATTAGGAAGCAGCCCAGTAG
TAGGTTGAGGCCGTTGAGCACCGCCGCCGCAAGGAATGGTGCATGCAAGGAGATGGCGCCCAACAGTCCC
CCGGCCACGGGGCCTGCCACCATACCCACGCCGAAACAAGCGCTCATGAGCCCGAAGTGGCGAGCCCGAT
CTTCCCCATCGGTGATGTCGGCGATATAGGCGCCAGCAACCGCACCTGTGGCGCCGGTGATGCCGGCCAC
GATGCGTCCGGCGTAGAGGATCTGGCTAGCGATGACCCTGCTGATTGGTTCGCTGACCATTTCCGGGGTG
CGGAACGGCGTTACCAGAAACTCAGAAGGTTCGTCCAACCAAACCGACTCTGACGGCAGTTTACGAGAGA
GATGATAGGGTCTGCTTCAGTAAGCCAGATGCTACACAATTAGGCTTGTACATATTGTCGTTAGAACGCG
GCTACAATTAATACATAACCTTATGTATCATACACATACGATTTAGGTGACACTATA
