>Addgene plasmid #53059 | pSP64-hERG1a S620T | addgene partial sequence | sequence record 85617 | SP6 5'-ATTTAGGTGACACTATAG-3'
CGGAGGGGCCACGTCGCGCCGCAGAACACCTTCCTGGACACCATCATCCGCAAGTTTGAGGGCCAGAGCC
GTAAGTTCATCATCGCCAACGCTCGGGTGGAGAACTGCGCCGTCATCTACTGCAACGACGGCTTCTGCGA
GCTGTGCGGCTACTCGCGGGCCGAGGTGATGCAGCGACCCTGCACCTGCGACTTCCTGCACGGGCCGCGC
ACGCAGCGCCGCGCTGCCGCGCAGATCGCGCAGGCACTGCTGGGCGCCGAGGAGCGCAAAGTGGAAATCG
CCTTCTACCGGAAAGATGGGAGCTGCTTCCTATGTCTGGTGGATGTGGTGCCCGTGAAGAACGAGGATGG
GGCTGTCATCATGTTCATCCTCAATTTCGAGGTGGTGATGGAGAAGGACATGGTGGGGTCCCCGGCTCAT
GACACCAACCACCGGGGCCCCCCCACCAGCTGGCTGGCCCCAGGCCGCGCCAAGACCTTCCGCCTGAAGC
TGCCCGCGCTGCTGGCGCTGACGGCCCGGGAGTCGTCGGTGCGGTCGGGCGGCGCGGGCGGCGCGGGCGC
CCCGGGGGCCGTGGTGGTGGACGTGGACCTGACGCCCGCGGCACCCAGCAGCGAGTCGCTGGCCCTGGAC
GAAGTGACAGCCATGGACAACCACGTGGCAGGGCTCGGGCCCGCGGAGGAGCGGCGTGCGCTGGTGGGTC
CCGGCTCT
