>Addgene plasmid #53059 | pSP64-hERG1a S620T | addgene partial sequence | sequence record 86194 | hERG1a-F1 5'-ccttcgacctgctcatcttc-3'
AGACTGCGCGGCTGCTGCGGCTGGTGCGCGTGGCGCGGAAGCTGGATCGCTACTCAGAGTACGGCGCGGC
CGTGCTGTTCTTGCTCATGTGCACCTTTGCGCTCATCGCGCACTGGCTAGCCTGCATCTGGTACGCCATC
GGCAACATGGAGCAGCCACACATGGACTCACGCATCGGCTGGCTGCACAACCTGGGCGACCAGATAGGCA
AACCCTACAACAGCAGCGGCCTGGGCGGCCCCTCCATCAAGGACAAGTATGTGACGGCGCTCTACTTCAC
CTTCACCAGCCTCACCAGTGTGGGCTTCGGCAACGTCTCTCCCAACACCAACTCAGAGAAGATCTTCTCC
ATCTGCGTCATGCTCATTGGCTCCCTCATGTATGCTAGCATCTTCGGCAACGTGTCGGCCATCATCCAGC
GGCTGTACTCGGGCACAGCCCGCTACCACACACAGATGCTGCGGGTGCGGGAGTTCATCCGCTTCCACCA
GATCCCCAATCCCCTGCGCCAGCGCCTCGAGGAGTACTTCCAGCACGCCTGGTCCTACACCAACGGCATC
GACATGAACGCGGTGCTGAAGGGCTTCCCTGAGTGCCTGCAGGCTGACATCTGCCTGCACCTGAACCGCT
CACTGCTGCAGCACTGCAAACCCTTCCGAGGGGCCACCAAGGGCTGCCTTCGGGCCCTGGCCATGAAGTT
CAAGACCACACATGCACCGCCAGGGGACACACTGGTGCATGCTGGGGACCTGCTCACCGCCCTGTACTTC
ATCTCCCGGGGCTCCATCGAGATCCTGCGGGGCGACGTCGTCGTGGCCATCCTGGGG
