>Addgene plasmid #53059 | pSP64-hERG1a S620T | addgene partial sequence | sequence record 89496 | DSCP-F 5'-GAGCTCGCCCGGGGATC-3'
CCGGGTCCGAGCCGTGTCTGTGCAGGGGCTGGGAGGTGAGGGCCCCCAGCTGGCCCGGTAGGGAGAGGCG
TCGTGTGGGGCCTTCTTGGGGAAGCTCTGGGGCCCCCGGGGGCAGCTCCTCACACGCCATGAACTGGGAA
ACCTGAGAAAGCGAGTCCAAGGTGAGGGTGGGGAGGGGGCTGACGGGCAACAGCGGGGATGTGGAAGTGG
GGCCAGGCCCCGGGGTGGTCACAGCACTGTAGGCGGGCGGGACCAGCGTCATCTGCCTCTGTAGCAGCTG
CAGGACAGTGGCCATGTCTGCACTCAGCCGGGTCTCCAGCCTGTTGAGCTGGCGCTGGAGGGCATCCAGC
CTGCTCTCCACGTCGCCCCGGGGCCGCCGACCCGGGCTGGAGAGGGGGATGTTGAGGAGGCTGGGGGTGG
GGGCGGGGCATCGAGGGAGCTCCTGGTACTGGCGGCCCCGACTGTCCCCCCAGAAGCTGAAAATGTTGGA
CACTCCTGAGAAGGCGCCTGACAGGGGGTTGCAAGTGTCGCTGCTCTTCTCGCAGTCCTCCATCAGGGGC
TCCCCACCCGGCGGCTCTCCGGGGGGCCTGGGGCTGGAGAAGGGCACCAGGCGGAGGGGGCTGGAGCTGC
GGCCTGGGCCCTCATCCTCACTGCTCTCAGGGCTGGAGGGGCCACTGGACGGGCTCTCCC
